>Addgene plasmid #39166 | PTPN5 | depositor partial sequence | sequence record 49217 | PTPN5 sequence 934 bps
ATGCACCATCATCATCATCATTCTTCTGGTGTAGATCTGGGTACCGAGAACCTGTACTTCCAATCCATGT
CCCGTGTCCTCCAAGCAGAAGAGCTTCATGAAAAGGCCCTGGACCCTTTCCTGCTGCAGGCGGAATTCTT
TGAAATCCCCATGAACTTTGTGGATCCGAAAGAGTACGACATCCCTGGGCTGGTGCGGAAGAACCGGTAC
AAAACCATACTTCCCAACCCTCACAGCAGAGTGTGTCTGACCTCACCAGACCCTGACGACCCTCTGAGTT
CCTACATCAATGCCAACTACATCCGGGGCTATGGTGGGGAGGAGAAGGTGTACATCGCCACTCAGGGACC
CATCGTCAGCACGGTCGCCGACTTCTGGCGCATGGTGTGGCAGGAGCACACGCCCATCATTGTCATGATC
ACCAACATCGAGGAGATGAACGAGAAATGCACCGAGTATTGGCCGGAGGAGCAGGTGGCGTACGACGGTG
TTGAGATCACTGTGCAGAAAGTCATTCACACGGAGGATTACCGGCTGCGACTCATCTCCCTCAAGAGTGG
GACTGAGGAGCGAGGCCTGAAGCATTACTGGTTCACATCCTGGCCCGACCAGAAGACCCCAGACCGGGCC
CCCCCACTCCTGCACCTGGTGCGGGAGGTGGAGGAGGCAGCCCAGCAGGAGGGGCCCCACTGTGCCCCCA
TCATCGTCCACTGCAGTGCAGGGATTGGGAGGACCGGCTGCTTCATTGCCACCAGCATCTGCTGCCAGCA
GCTGCGGCAGGAGGGTGTAGTGGACATCCTGAAGACCACGTGCCAGCTCCGTCAGGACAGGGGCGGCATG
ATCCAGACATGCGAGCAGTACCAGTTTGTGCACCACGTCATGAGCCTCTACGAAAAGCAGCTGTCCCACC
AGTCCTGACAGTAAAGGTGGATAC
