>Addgene plasmid #39166 | PTPN5 | addgene partial sequence | sequence record 52577 | T7-term
CTCTTTGGGCTTTGTAGCAGCCGGATCTCAGTGGTGGTGGTGGTGGTGCTCGAGTGCGGCCGCAAGCTTG
TCGACGGAGCTCGAATTCGGATCCGTATCCACCTTTACTGTCAGGACTGGTGGGACAGCTGCTTTTCGTA
GAGGCTCATGACGTGGTGCACAAACTGGTACTGCTCGCATGTCTGGATCATGCCGCCCCTGTCCTGACGG
AGCTGGCACGTGGTCTTCAGGATGTCCACTACACCCTCCTGCCGCAGCTGCTGGCAGCAGATGCTGGTGG
CAATGAAGCAGCCGGTCCTCCCAATCCCTGCACTGCAGTGGACGATGATGGGGGCACAGTGGGGCCCCTC
CTGCTGGGCTGCCTCCTCCACCTCCCGCACCAGGTGCAGGAGTGGGGGGGCCCGGTCTGGGGTCTTCTGG
TCGGGCCAGGATGTGAACCAGTAATGCTTCAGGCCTCGCTCCTCAGTCCCACTCTTGAGGGAGATGAGTC
GCAGCCGGTAATCCTCCGTGTGAATGACTTTCTGCACAGTGATCTCAACACCGTCGTACGCCACCTGCTC
CTCCGGCCAATACTCGGTGCATTTCTCGTTCATCTCCTCGATGTTGGTGATCATGACAATGATGGGCGTG
TGCTCCTGCCACACCATGCGCCAGAAGTCGGCGACCGTGCTGACGATGGGTCCCTGAGTGGCGATGTACA
CCTTCTCCTCCCCACCATAGCCCCGGATGTAGTTGGCATTGATGTAGGAACTCAGAGGGTCGTCAGGGTC
TGGTGAGGTCAGACACACTCTGCTGTGAGGGTTGGGAAGTATGGTTTTGTACCGGTTCTTCCGCACCAGC
CCAGGGATGTCGTACTCTTTCGGATCCACAAAGTTCATGGGGATTTCAAAGAATTCCGCCTGCAGCAGGA
AAGGGTCCAGGGCCTTTTCATGAAGCTCTTCTGCTTGGAGGACACGGGACATGGATTGGAAGTACAGGTT
CTCGGTA
