>Addgene plasmid #39166 | PTPN5 | addgene partial sequence | sequence record 52578 | T7 5'-TAATACGACTCACTATAGGG-3'
GAATATTTTGTTTACTTTAAGAAGGAGATATACATATGCACCATCATCATCATCATTCTTCTGGTGTAGA
TCTGGGTACCGAGAACCTGTACTTCCAATCCATGTCCCGTGTCCTCCAAGCAGAAGAGCTTCATGAAAAG
GCCCTGGACCCTTTCCTGCTGCAGGCGGAATTCTTTGAAATCCCCATGAACTTTGTGGATCCGAAAGAGT
ACGACATCCCTGGGCTGGTGCGGAAGAACCGGTACAAAACCATACTTCCCAACCCTCACAGCAGAGTGTG
TCTGACCTCACCAGACCCTGACGACCCTCTGAGTTCCTACATCAATGCCAACTACATCCGGGGCTATGGT
GGGGAGGAGAAGGTGTACATCGCCACTCAGGGACCCATCGTCAGCACGGTCGCCGACTTCTGGCGCATGG
TGTGGCAGGAGCACACGCCCATCATTGTCATGATCACCAACATCGAGGAGATGAACGAGAAATGCACCGA
GTATTGGCCGGAGGAGCAGGTGGCGTACGACGGTGTTGAGATCACTGTGCAGAAAGTCATTCACACGGAG
GATTACCGGCTGCGACTCATCTCCCTCAAGAGTGGGACTGAGGAGCGAGGCCTGAAGCATTACTGGTTCA
CATCCTGGCCCGACCAGAAGACCCCAGACCGGGCCCCCCCACTCCTGCACCTGGTGCGGGAGGTGGAGGA
GGCAGCCCAGCAGGAGGGGCCCCACTGTGCCCCCATCATCGTCCACTGCAGTGCAGGGATTGGGAGGACC
GGCTGCTTCATTGCCACCAGCATCTGCTGCCAGCAGCTGCGGCAGGAGGGTGTAGTGGACATCCTGAAGA
CCACGTGCCAGCTCCGTCAGGACAGGGGCGGCATGATC
