[The description below was written by a language model from this plasmid's Addgene catalogue record.]
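Description:
PTPN5 is a bacterial expression plasmid built on the pLIC-SGC1 backbone, a vector from the Structural Genomics Consortium designed for ligation-independent cloning. It carries a fragment of the human PTPN5 gene, which encodes protein tyrosine phosphatase non-receptor type 5, also known as the striatum-enriched phosphatase STEP. The plasmid is selected with ampicillin, is recorded as low copy, and is propagated in a standard cloning strain. The record does not name its origin of replication.

The insert is about 934 bp and was introduced by ligation-independent cloning. The stated purpose warns that it may not be the full open reading frame, which fits a construct trimmed to a crystallisable domain, though the record does not give the boundaries or name the domain. The insert is fused at its N terminus to a His tag followed by a TEV protease site. This arrangement allows the recombinant protein to be captured by immobilised metal affinity chromatography and the tag then to be cleaved off, leaving near-native protein. The promoter is not explicitly listed, but the recommended sequencing primers are T7 and T7-terminator. This implies that the insert sits between a T7 promoter and T7 terminator, so expression would require an E. coli host that supplies T7 RNA polymerase.

The construct is intended for producing recombinant human PTPN5 protein in bacteria for structure determination. One of its alternative names refers to a deposited Protein Data Bank structure, linking the construct to that crystallographic work. No feature table accompanies the record, so further details of the backbone cannot be confirmed here.
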