Addgene plasmid #39166: PTPN5
Purpose: Bacterial expression for structure determination; may not be full ORF
Depositing lab: Nicola Burgess-Brown. Depositing organization: University of Oxford.
Backbone
  Vector backbone: pLIC-SGC1
  Backbone manufacturer: SGC
  Vector type: Bacterial Expression
Growth in bacteria
  Bacterial resistance: Ampicillin, 100 μg/mL
  Growth temperature: 37°C
  Growth strain: Mach1
  Copy number: Low Copy
Gene/Insert
  Gene/Insert name: PTPN5 (alt names: protein tyrosine phosphatase, non-receptor type 5 (striatum-enriched); PDB:2BIJ)
  Species: H. sapiens (human)
  Insert size (bp): 934
  Entrez Gene: PTPN5 (a.k.a. PTPSTEP, STEP)
  Tag / fusion protein: His Tev (N terminal on insert)
  Cloning method: Ligation Independent Cloning
  Sequencing primers: 5′ T7; 3′ T7-term
Terms and licenses: Academic/Nonprofit Terms; Industry Terms: Not Available to Industry
How to cite: PTPN5 was a gift from Nicola Burgess-Brown (Addgene plasmid # 39166 ; http://n2t.net/addgene:39166 ; RRID:Addgene_39166)
